Addgene plasmid #38905: RTN4IP1
Purpose: Bacterial expression for structure determination; may not be full ORF
Depositing lab: Nicola Burgess-Brown. Depositing organization: University of Oxford.
Backbone
  Vector backbone: pNIC28-Bsa4
  Backbone manufacturer: SGC
  Vector type: Bacterial Expression
Growth in bacteria
  Bacterial resistance: Kanamycin, 50 μg/mL
  Growth temperature: 37°C
  Growth strain: Mach1
  Copy number: Low Copy
Gene/Insert
  Gene/Insert name: RTN4IP1 (alt names: reticulon 4 interacting protein 1; PDB:2VN8)
  Species: H. sapiens (human)
  Insert size (bp): 1143
  Entrez Gene: RTN4IP1 (a.k.a. NIMP, OPA10)
  Tag / fusion protein: His Tev (N terminal on insert)
  Cloning method: Ligation Independent Cloning
  Sequencing primers: 5′ T7; 3′ T7-term
Terms and licenses: Academic/Nonprofit Terms; Industry Terms: Not Available to Industry
How to cite: RTN4IP1 was a gift from Nicola Burgess-Brown (Addgene plasmid # 38905 ; http://n2t.net/addgene:38905 ; RRID:Addgene_38905)
