[The description below was written by a language model from this plasmid's Addgene catalogue record.]
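Description:
RTN4IP1 is a bacterial expression plasmid built on the pNIC28-Bsa4 backbone from the SGC, carrying a human RTN4IP1 (reticulon 4 interacting protein 1, also known as NIMP or OPA10) coding fragment of about 1.1 kb. It is maintained in E. coli as a low-copy plasmid under kanamycin selection. The record does not list the origin of replication or other backbone features, and no feature table is provided.

The insert was introduced by ligation-independent cloning and is fused at its N terminus to a His tag followed by a TEV protease recognition site. This arrangement allows the recombinant protein to be captured by immobilised metal affinity chromatography and the tag then removed by TEV cleavage to leave near-native protein. The promoter is not explicitly stated, but the listed sequencing primers (T7 forward and T7 terminator) indicate that the insert sits between T7 promoter and terminator regions, consistent with expression in strains that supply T7 RNA polymerase.

The stated purpose is protein production for structure determination, and the record links the insert to a deposited PDB structure. As is common for structural genomics constructs, the insert may be a truncated or domain-bounded version chosen for solubility or crystallisation rather than the complete open reading frame. Users should therefore check the construct boundaries before assuming that the full-length protein is encoded.
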