>Addgene plasmid #38905 | RTN4IP1 | depositor partial sequence | sequence record 48963 | RTN4IP1 sequence 1143 bps
ATGCACCATCATCATCATCATTCTTCTGGTGTAGATCTGGGTACCGAGAACCTGTACTTCCAATCCATGG
CTTGGGTGATAGATAAATATGGGAAGAATGAAGTGCTTCGATTCACTCAGAACATGATGATGCCTATCAT
ACACTATCCAAATGAAGTCATTGTCAAAGTTCACGCTGCCAGTGTAAATCCTATAGACGTTAATATGAGA
AGTGGTTATGGAGCTACAGCTTTAAATATGAAGCGTGATCCTTTACACGTGAAAATCAAAGGAGAAGAAT
TTCCTCTGACTCTGGGTCGGGATGTCTCTGGCGTGGTGATGGAATGTGGGCTTGATGTGAAATACTTCAA
GCCTGGAGATGAGGTCTGGGCTGCAGTTCCTCCTTGGAAACAAGGCACTCTTTCAGAGTTTGTTGTAGTC
AGTGGGAATGAGGTCTCTCACAAACCCAAATCACTCACTCATACTCAAGCTGCCTCTTTGCCATATGTGG
CTCTCACAGCCTGGTCTGCTATAAACAAAGTTGGTGGCCTGAATGACAAGAATTGCACAGGAAAACGTGT
TCTAATCTTAGGCGCTTCAGGCGGAGTTGGTACTTTTGCTATACAGGTAATGAAAGCATGGGATGCTCAT
GTGACAGCAGTTTGCTCCCAAGATGCCAGTGAACTTGTAAGGAAGCTTGGTGCAGACGATGTAATTGATT
ACAAATCTGGAAGTGTGGAAGAGCAGTTGAAATCCTTAAAACCATTTGATTTTATCCTTGATAATGTTGG
CGGATCCACTGAAACATGGGCTCCAGATTTTCTCAAGAAATGGTCAGGAGCCACCTATGTGACTTTGGTG
ACTCCTTTCCTCCTGAACATGGACCGATTGGGCATAGCAGATGGCATGTTGCAGACAGGAGTCACTGTAG
GTTCAAAGGCATTAAAGCATTTCTGGAAAGGAGTCCATTATCGCTGGGCATTTTTCATGGCCAGTGGCCC
ATGTTTAGATGACATTGCAGAACTGGTGGATGCGGGAAAGATCCGGCCAGTTATTGAACAAACCTTTCCT
TTTTCTAAAGTTCCAGAAGCCTTCCTGAAGGTGGAAAGAGGACACGCACGAGGAAAGACTGTAATTAATG
TTGTTTAACAGTAAAGGTGGATA
