>Addgene plasmid #38905 | RTN4IP1 | addgene partial sequence | sequence record 51361 | T7_term
TGTTAGCAGCCGGATCTCAGTGGTGGTGGTGGTGGTGCTCGAGTGCGGCCGCAAGCTTGTCGACGGAGCT
CGAATTCGGATCCGTATCCACCTTTACTGTTAAACAACATTAATTACAGTCTTTCCTCGTGCGTGTCCTC
TTTCCACCTTCAGGAAGGCTTCTGGAACTTTAGAAAAAGGAAAGGTTTGTTCAATAACTGGCCGGATCTT
TCCCGCATCCACCAGTTCTGCAATGTCATCTAAACATGGGCCACTGGCCATGAAAAATGCCCAGCGATAA
TGGACTCCTTTCCAGAAATGCTTTAATGCCTTTGAACCTACAGTGACTCCTGTCTGCAACATGCCATCTG
CTATGCCCAATCGGTCCATGTTCAGGAGGAAAGGAGTCACCAAAGTCACATAGGTGGCTCCTGACCATTT
CTTGAGAAAATCTGGAGCCCATGTTTCAGTGGATCCGCCAACATTATCAAGGATAAAATCAAATGGTTTT
AAGGATTTCAACTGCTCTTCCACACTTCCAGATTTGTAATCAATTACATCGTCTGCACCAAGCTTCCTTA
CAAGTTCACTGGCATCTTGGGAGCAAACTGCTGTCACATGAGCATCCCATGCTTTCATTACCTGTATAGC
AAAAGTACCAACTCCGCCTGAAGCGCCTAAGATTAGAACACGTTTTCCTGTGCAATTCTTGTCATTCAGG
CCACCAACTTTGTTTATAGCAGACCAGGCTGTGAGAGCCACATATGGCAAAGAGGCAGCTTGAGTATGAG
TGAGTGATTTGGGTTTGTGAGAGACCTCATTCCCACTGACTACAACAAACTCTGAAAGAGTGCCTTGTTT
CCAAGGAGGAACTGCAGCCCAGACCTCATCTCCAGGCTTGAAGTATTTCACATCAAGCCCACATTCCATC
ACCACGCCAGAGACATCCCGACCCAGAGTCAGAGGAAATTCTTCTCCTTTGATTTTCACGTGTAAAGG
