>Addgene plasmid #38905 | RTN4IP1 | addgene partial sequence | sequence record 51363 | T7 5'-TAATACGACTCACTATAGGG-3'
ATGCACCATCATCATCATCATTCTTCTGGTGTAGATCTGGGTACCGAGAACCTGTACTTCCAATCCATGG
CTTGGGTGATAGATAAATATGGGAAGAATGAAGTGCTTCGATTCACTCAGAACATGATGATGCCTATCAT
ACACTATCCAAATGAAGTCATTGTCAAAGTTCACGCTGCCAGTGTAAATCCTATAGACGTTAATATGAGA
AGTGGTTATGGAGCTACAGCTTTAAATATGAAGCGTGATCCTTTACACGTGAAAATCAAAGGAGAAGAAT
TTCCTCTGACTCTGGGTCGGGATGTCTCTGGCGTGGTGATGGAATGTGGGCTTGATGTGAAATACTTCAA
GCCTGGAGATGAGGTCTGGGCTGCAGTTCCTCCTTGGAAACAAGGCACTCTTTCAGAGTTTGTTGTAGTC
AGTGGGAATGAGGTCTCTCACAAACCCAAATCACTCACTCATACTCAAGCTGCCTCTTTGCCATATGTGG
CTCTCACAGCCTGGTCTGCTATAAACAAAGTTGGTGGCCTGAATGACAAGAATTGCACAGGAAAACGTGT
TCTAATCTTAGGCGCTTCAGGCGGAGTTGGTACTTTTGCTATACAGGTAATGAAAGCATGGGATGCTCAT
GTGACAGCAGTTTGCTCCCAAGATGCCAGTGAACTTGTAAGGAAGCTTGGTGCAGACGATGTAATTGATT
ACAAATCTGGAAGTGTGGAAGAGCAGTTGAAATCCTTAAAACCATTTGATTTTATCCTTGATAATGTTGG
CGGATCCACTGAAACATGGGCTCCAGATTTTCTCAAGAAATGGTCAGGAGCCACCTATGTGACTTTGGTG
ACTCCTTTCCTCCT
